>Addgene plasmid #215509 | pMRX-IP-hWIPI1A-3×FLAG | addgene full sequence | sequence record 434056 | Addgene NGS Result
GCAAGGGTCTGGGCAGCGCCGTCGTGCTCCCCGGAGTGGAGGCGGCCGAGCGCGCCGGGGTGCCCGCCTT
CCTGGAGACCTCCGCGCCCCGCAACCTCCCCTTCTACGAGCGGCTCGGCTTCACCGTCACCGCCGACGTC
GAGGTGCCCGAAGGACCGCGCACCTGGTGCATGACCCGCAAGCCCGGTGCCTGAGTCGACCGCCCGCCCC
ACGACCCGCAGCGCCCGACCGAAAGGAGCGCACGACCCCATGGCTCGACGATAAAATAAAAGATTTTATT
TAGTCTCCAGAAAAAGGGGGGAATGAAAGACCCCACCTGTAGGTTTGGCAAGCTAGCTTAAGTAACGCCA
TTTTGCAAGGCATGGAAAAATACATAACTGAGAATAGAGAAGTTCAGATCAAGGTCAGGAACAGATGGAA
CAGCTGAATATGGGCCAAACAGGATATCTGTGGTAAGCAGTTCCTGCCCCGGCTCAGGGCCAAGAACAGA
TGGAACAGCTGAATATGGGCCAAACAGGATATCTGTGGTAAGCAGTTCCTGCCCCGGCTCAGGGCCAAGA
ACAGATGGTCCCCAGATGCGGTCCAGCCCTCAGCAGTTTCTAGAGAACCATCAGATGTTTCCAGGGTGCC
CCAAGGACCTGAAATGACCCTGTGCCTTATTTGAACTAACCAATCAGTTCGCTTCTCGCTTCTGTTCGCG
CGCTTCTGCTCCCCGAGCTCAATAAAAGAGCCCACAACCCCTCACTCGGGGCGCCAGTCCTCCGATTGAC
TGAGTCGCCCGGGTACCCGTGTATCCAATAAACCCTCTTGCAGTTGCATCCGACTTGTGGTCTCGCTGTT
CCTTGGGAGGGTCTCCTCTGAGTGATTGACTACCCGTCAGCGGGGGTCTTTCACATGCAGCATGTATCAA
AATTAATTTGGTTTTTTTTCTTAAGTATTTACATTAAATGGCCATAGTTGCATTAATGAATCGGCCAACG
CGCGGGGAGAGGCGGTTTGCGTATTGGGCGCTCTTCCGCTTCCTCGCTCACTGACTCGCTGCGCTCGGTC
GTTCGGCTGCGGCGAGCGGTATCAGCTCACTCAAAGGCGGTAATACGGTTATCCACAGAATCAGGGGATA
ACGCAGGAAAGAACATGTGAGCAAAAGGCCAGCAAAAGGCCAGGAACCGTAAAAAGGCCGCGTTGCTGGC
GTTTTTCCATAGGCTCCGCCCCCCTGACGAGCATCACAAAAATCGACGCTCAAGTCAGAGGTGGCGAAAC
CCGACAGGACTATAAAGATACCAGGCGTTTCCCCCTGGAAGCTCCCTCGTGCGCTCTCCTGTTCCGACCC
TGCCGCTTACCGGATACCTGTCCGCCTTTCTCCCTTCGGGAAGCGTGGCGCTTTCTCATAGCTCACGCTG
TAGGTATCTCAGTTCGGTGTAGGTCGTTCGCTCCAAGCTGGGCTGTGTGCACGAACCCCCCGTTCAGCCC
GACCGCTGCGCCTTATCCGGTAACTATCGTCTTGAGTCCAACCCGGTAAGACACGACTTATCGCCACTGG
CAGCAGCCACTGGTAACAGGATTAGCAGAGCGAGGTATGTAGGCGGTGCTACAGAGTTCTTGAAGTGGTG
GCCTAACTACGGCTACACTAGAAGAACAGTATTTGGTATCTGCGCTCTGCTGAAGCCAGTTACCTTCGGA
AAAAGAGTTGGTAGCTCTTGATCCGGCAAACAAACCACCGCTGGTAGCGGTGGTTTTTTTGTTTGCAAGC
AGCAGATTACGCGCAGAAAAAAAGGATCTCAAGAAGATCCTTTGATCTTTTCTACGGGGTCTGACGCTCA
GTGGAACGAAAACTCACGTTAAGGGATTTTGGTCATGAGATTATCAAAAAGGATCTTCACCTAGATCCTT
TTGCGGCCGGCCGCAAATCAATCTAAAGTATATATGAGTAAACTTGGTCTGACAGTTACCAATGCTTAAT
CAGTGAGGCACCTATCTCAGCGATCTGTCTATTTCGTTCATCCATAGTTGCCTGACTCCCCGTCGTGTAG
ATAACTACGATACGGGAGGGCTTACCATCTGGCCCCAGTGCTGCAATGATACCGCGAGACCCACGCTCAC
CGGCTCCAGATTTATCAGCAATAAACCAGCCAGCCGGAAGGGCCGAGCGCAGAAGTGGTCCTGCAACTTT
ATCCGCCTCCATCCAGTCTATTAATTGTTGCCGGGAAGCTAGAGTAAGTAGTTCGCCAGTTAATAGTTTG
CGCAACGTTGTTGCCATTGCTACAGGCATCGTGGTGTCACGCTCGTCGTTTGGTATGGCTTCATTCAGCT
CCGGTTCCCAACGATCAAGGCGAGTTACATGATCCCCCATGTTGTGCAAAAAAGCGGTTAGCTCCTTCGG
TCCTCCGATCGTTGTCAGAAGTAAGTTGGCCGCAGTGTTATCACTCATGGTTATGGCAGCACTGCATAAT
TCTCTTACTGTCATGCCATCCGTAAGATGCTTTTCTGTGACTGGTGAGTACTCAACCAAGTCATTCTGAG
AATAGTGTATGCGGCGACCGAGTTGCTCTTGCCCGGCGTCAACACGGGATAATACCGCGCCACATAGCAG
AACTTTAAAAGTGCTCATCATTGGAAAACGTTCTTCGGGGCGAAAACTCTCAAGGATCTTACCGCTGTTG
AGATCCAGTTCGATGTAACCCACTCGTGCACCCAACTGATCTTCAGCATCTTTTACTTTCACCAGCGTTT
CTGGGTGAGCAAAAACAGGAAGGCAAAATGCCGCAAAAAAGGGAATAAGGGCGACACGGAAATGTTGAAT
ACTCATACTCTTCCTTTTTCAATATTATTGAAGCATTTATCAGGGTTATTGTCTCATGAGCGGATACATA
TTTGAATGTATTTAGAAAAATAAACAAATAGGGGTTCCGCGCACATTTCCCCGAAAAGTGCCACCTGACG
TCTAAGAAACCATTATTATCATGACATTAACCTATAAAAATAGGCGTATCACGAGGCCCTTTCGTCTTCA
CTATAGGAGCTTGGCCCATTGCATACGTTGTATCCATATCATAATATGTACATTTATATTGGCTCATGTC
CAACATTACCGCCATGTTGACATTGATTATTGACTAGTTATTAATAGTAATCAATTACGGGGTCATTAGT
TCATAGCCCATATATGGAGTTCCGCGTTACATAACTTACGGTAAATGGCCCGCCTGGCTGACCGCCCAAC
GACCCCCGCCCATTGACGTCAATAATGACGTATGTTCCCATAGTAACGCCAATAGGGACTTTCCATTGAC
GTCAATGGGTGGAGTATTTACGGTAAACTGCCCACTTGGCAGTACATCAAGTGTATCATATGCCAAGTAC
GCCCCCTATTGACGTCAATGACGGTAAATGGCCCGCCTGGCATTATGCCCAGTACATGACCTTATGGGAC
TTTCCTACTTGGCAGTACATCTACGTATTAGTCATCGCTATTACCATGCTAGAGAACCATCAGATGTTTC
CAGGGTGCCCCAAGGACCTGAAATGACCCTGTGCCTTATTTGAACTAACCAATCAGTTCGCTTCTCGCTT
CTGTTCGCGCGCTTCTGCTCCCCGAGCTCAATAAAAGAGCCCACAACCCCTCACTCGGCGCGCCAGTCCT
CCGATTGACTGAGTCGCCCGGGTACCCGTGTATCCAATAAACCCTCTTGCAGTTGCATCCGACTTGTGGT
CTCGCTGTTCCTTGGGAGGGTCTCCTCTGAGTGATTGACTACCCGTCAGCGGGGGTCTTTCATTTGGGGG
CTCGTCCGGGATCGGGAGACCCCTGCCCAGGGACCACCGACCCACCACCGGGAGGTAAGCTGGCCAGCAA
CTTATCTGTGTCTGTCCGATTGTCTAGTGTCTATGACTGATTTTATGCGCCTGCGTCGGTACTAGTTAGC
TAACTAGCTCTGTATCTGGCGGACCCGTGGTGGAACTGACGAGTTCGGAACACCCGGCCGCAACCCTGGG
AGACGTCCCAGGGACTTCGGGGGCCGTTTTTGTGGCCCGACCTGAGTCCAAAAATCCCGATCGTTTTGGA
CTCTTTGGTGCACCCCCCTTAGAGGAGGGATATGTGGTTCTGGTAGGAGACGAGAACCTAAAACAGTTCC
CGCCTCCGTCTGAATTTTTGCTTTCGGTTTGGGACCGAAGCCGCGCCGCGCGTCTTGTCTGCTGCAGCAT
CGTTCTGTGTTGTCTCTGTCTGACTGTGTTTCTGTATTTGTCTGAAAATATGGGCCCGGGCCAGACTGTT
ACCACTCCCTTAAGTTTGACCTTAGGTCACTGGAAAGATGTCGAGCGGATCGCTCACAACCAGTCGGTAG
ATGTCAAGAAGAGACGTTGGGTTACCTTCTGCTCTGCAGAATGGCCAACCTTTAACGTCGGATGGCCGCG
AGACGGCACCTTTAACCGAGACCTCATCACCCAGGTTAAGATCAAGGTCTTTTCACCTGGCCCGCATGGA
CACCCAGACCAGGTCCCCTACATCGTGACCTGGGAAGCCTTGGCTTTTGACCCCCCTCCCTGGGTCAAGC
CCTTTGTACACCCTAAGCCTCCGCCTCCTCTTCCTCCATCCGCCCCGTCTCTCCCCCTTGAACCTCCTCG
TTCGACCCCGCCTCGATCCTCCCTTTATCCAGCCCTCACTCCTTCTCTAGGCGCCCCCATATGGCCATAT
GAGATCTTATATGGGGCACCCCCGCCCCTTGTAAACTTCCCTGACCCTGACATGACAAGAGTTACTAACA
GCCCCTCTCTCCAAGCTCACTTACAGGCTCTCTACTTAGTCCAGCACGAAGTCTGGAGACCTCTGGCGGC
AGCCTACCAAGAACAACTGGACCGACCGGTGGTACCTCACCCTTACCGAGTCGGCGACACAGTGTGGGTC
CGCCGACACCAGACTAAGAACCTAGAACCTCGCTGGAAAGGACCTTACACAGTCCTGCTGACCACCCCCA
CCGCCCTCAAAGTAGACGGCATCGCAGCTTGGATACACGCCGCCCACGTGAAGGCTGCCGACCCCGGGGG
TGGACCATCCTCTAGACTGCCGGATCTGCCATCGATATAAAGCTTAAAGGATCCATGGAGGCCGAGGCCG
CGGACGCTCCCCCGGGCGGGGTTGAGTCGGCGCTCAGCTGCTTCTCTTTCAACCAGGACTGCACATCCCT
AGCAACTGGAACTAAAGCCGGGTATAAGCTGTTTTCTCTGAGTTCTGTGGAGCAGCTGGATCAAGTCCAC
GGAAGCAATGAAATCCCGGACGTCTACATCGTGGAGCGCCTCTTCTCCAGCAGCCTGGTGGTGGTAGTCA
GTCACACAAAACCACGGCAGATGAACGTGTATCACTTCAAGAAAGGCACAGAGATCTGTAATTACAGCTA
CTCCAGCAACATCTTGTCCATAAGGCTGAACCGGCAAAGGCTGCTGGTTTGCCTAGAAGAGTCCATTTAT
ATTCACAACATTAAAGACATGAAGCTGTTGAAGACCCTCCTGGATATTCCTGCAAACCCAACAGGTCTAT
GTGCTCTCTCTATCAACCATTCCAATTCTTACCTGGCCTATCCTGGAAGCCTGACTTCAGGGGAGATTGT
GCTTTATGATGGAAACTCCCTGAAAACAGTCTGCACTATTGCTGCCCATGAGGGAACACTAGCTGCCATC
ACCTTCAATGCCTCAGGCTCCAAACTAGCAAGTGCGTCTGAAAAAGGCACAGTCATCCGGGTGTTCTCTG
TCCCTGATGGGCAAAAGCTCTATGAGTTCCGGAGAGGGATGAAAAGGTATGTGACAATCAGCTCTCTAGT
GTTCAGTATGGATTCACAATTCCTCTGCGCCTCCAGTAACACCGAGACGGTACACATCTTCAAGCTGGAA
CAGGTCACCAACAGTCGACCAGAAGAGCCTTCGACCTGGAGTGGCTACATGGGAAAGATGTTTATGGCTG
CTACCAACTACCTCCCTACCCAGGTGTCAGACATGATGCATCAGGACAGGGCTTTTGCCACTGCACGCTT
GAACTTCTCCGGACAGAGGAACATCTGTACCCTCTCAACGATCCAGAAGTTGCCACGGCTGCTAGTTGCG
TCATCCAGTGGACACCTTTATATGTACAATTTGGATCCTCAGGATGGAGGAGAGTGTGTCTTAATCAAAA
CCCACAGCTTGCTTGGCTCAGGAACAACAGAAGAGAATAAAGAAAATGACCTCAGACCTTCCTTACCTCA
GTCTTATGCAGCGACCGTAGCCAGACCAAGTGCATCTTCAGCCTCCACGGTGCCAGGTTATTCTGAGGAC
GGCGGGGCGCTGCGAGGAGAAGTTATTCCTGAACATGAGTTTGCGACGGGACCAGTGTGTCTTGATGATG
AGAATGAGTTTCCTCCTATAATCTTGTGCCGTGGAAATCAGAAGGGCAAAACGAAGCAGTCAGAATTCGG
CTCTGGTTCAGGCGACTACAAAGACCATGACGGTGATTATAAAGATCATGACATCGACTACAAGGATGAC
GATGACAAGTAATGATTTCTCGAGAGCGGCCGCTACGTAAATTCCGCCCCCCCCCCTAACGTTACTGGCC
GAAGCCGCTTGGAATAAGGCCGGTGTGCGTTTGTCTATATGTTATTTTCCACCATATTGCCGTCTTTTGG
CAATGTGAGGGCCCGGAAACCTGGCCCTGTCTTCTTGACGAGCATTCCTAGGGGTCTTTCCCCTCTCGCC
AAAGGAATGCAAGGTCTGTTGAATGTCGTGAAGGAAGCAGTTCCTCTGGAAGTTTCTTGAAGACAAACAA
CGTCTGTAGCGACCCTTTGCAGGCAGCGGAACCCCCCACCTGGCGACAGGTGCCTCTGCGGCCAAAAGCC
ACGTGTATAAGATACACCTGCAAAGGCGGCACAACCCCAGTGCCACGTTGTGAGTTGGATAGTTGTGGAA
AGAGTCAAATGGCTCTCCTCAAGCGTATTCAACAAGGGGCTGAAGGATGCCCAGAAGGTACCCCATTGTA
TGGGATCTGATCTGGGGCCTCGGTGCACATGCTTTACATGTGTTTAGTCGAGGTTAAAAAAACGTCTAGG
CCCCCCGAACCACGGGGACGTGGTTTTCCTTTGAAAAACACGATGATAATATGGCCACAACCGTCGACAT
GACCGAGTACAAGCCCACGGTGCGCCTCGCCACCCGCGACGACGTCCCCCGGGCCGTACGCACCCTCGCC
GCCGCGTTCGCCGACTACCCCGCCACGCGCCACACCGTCGACCCGGACCGCCACATCGAGCGGGTCACCG
AGCTGCAAGAACTCTTCCTCACGCGCGTCGGGCTCGACATCGGCAAGGTGTGGGTCGCGGACGACGGCGC
CGCGGTGGCGGTCTGGACCACGCCGGAGAGCGTCGAAGCGGGGGCGGTGTTCGCCGAGATCGGCCCGCGC
ATGGCCGAGTTGAGCGGTTCCCGGCTGGCCGCGCAGCAACAGATGGAAGGCCTCCTGGCGCCGCACCGGC
CCAAGGAGCCCGCGTGGTTCCTGGCCACCGTCGGCGTCTCGCCCGACCACCAGG
Features (pLannotate 1.2.2; 15 found; start..end, strand, type, name):
    302..423     +  LTR            3' LTR (ΔU3) (fragment): self-inactivating 3' long terminal repeat (LTR) from Moloney murine leukemia virus
    424..893     +  LTR            LTR: long terminal repeat from Moloney murine leukemia virus
    959..1011    -  CDS            lacI (fragment): lac repressor; lacI; The lac repressor binds to the lac operator to inhibit transcription in E. coli. This inhibition can be relieved by adding lactose or isopropyl-β-D-thiogalactopyranoside (IPTG).
   1194..1782    -  rep_origin     ori: high-copy-number ColE1/pMB1/pBR322/pUC origin of replication
   1946..2806    -  CDS            AmpR: β-lactamase; bla; confers resistance to ampicillin, carbenicillin, and related antibiotics
   2807..2911    -  promoter       AmpR promoter: bla
   3099..3478    +  enhancer       CMV enhancer: human cytomegalovirus immediate early enhancer
   3479..3774    +  LTR            3' LTR (ΔU3) (fragment): self-inactivating 3' long terminal repeat (LTR) from Moloney murine leukemia virus
   3837..4194    +  misc_feature   MMLV Ψ: packaging signal of Moloney murine leukemia virus (MMLV)
   4259..4675    +  CDS            gag (truncated): truncated Moloney murine leukemia virus (MMLV) gag gene lacking the start codon
   4685..5059    +  misc_feature   pol region: Moloney murine leukemia virus (MMLV) pol region containing the splice acceptor site
   5095..6432    +  CDS            WIPI1: WIPI1_HUMAN - Also known as WIPI49. Experimental evidence at protein level: Swiss-Prot protein existence level 1. Component of the autophagy machinery that controls the major intracellular degradation process by which cytoplasmic materials are packaged into autophagosomes and delivered to lysosomes for degradation (PubMed:28561066). Plays an important role in starvation- and calcium- mediated autophagy, as well as in mitophagy (PubMed:28561066). Functions downstream of the ULK1 and PI3-kinases that produce phosphatidylinositol 3-phosphate (PtdIns3P) on membranes of the endoplasmic reticulum on
   6454..6519    +  CDS            3xFLAG: three tandem FLAG® epitope tags, followed by an enterokinase cleavage site
   6557..7132    +  misc_feature   IRES2: internal ribosome entry site (IRES) of the encephalomyocarditis virus (EMCV)
   7139..194     +  CDS            PuroR (across the origin): puromycin N-acetyltransferase; pac from Streptomyces alboniger; confers resistance to puromycin
