[The description below was written by a language model from this plasmid's Addgene catalogue record and pLannotate feature annotations shown in this document.]
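Description:
pMRX-IP-hWIPI1A-3×FLAG is a Moloney murine leukemia virus-based retroviral expression vector built on the pMRXIPU backbone, designed to deliver FLAG-tagged human WIPI1A into mammalian cells. In bacteria it is maintained through a high-copy ColE1/pUC-type origin and selected with ampicillin via the β-lactamase gene and its native promoter. The complete plasmid is 7,544 bp, of which about 1.4 kb is insert.

The viral portion begins with a hybrid 5′ end in which a CMV immediate-early enhancer is joined to MMLV LTR sequence, an arrangement that typically drives strong transcription of the viral genomic RNA in packaging cells. This is followed by the MMLV Ψ packaging signal, a truncated gag segment lacking its start codon, and a pol-derived region containing a splice acceptor, elements that support encapsidation and efficient expression of the downstream cargo. The payload is the human WIPI1 coding sequence (WIPI1A isoform), fused at its C terminus to a 3×FLAG epitope for detection or immunoprecipitation. An EMCV IRES then links the puromycin N-acetyltransferase gene to the same transcript, so that puromycin-resistant transduced cells should also express the tagged protein. MMLV LTR sequence downstream of the cassette completes the provirus. No separate internal promoter is annotated, so expression presumably comes from the LTR-derived transcript. A short lacI fragment in the backbone appears to be a cloning remnant.

WIPI1 is a PtdIns3P-binding WD-repeat β-propeller protein of the autophagy machinery. The construct comes from a study comparing the autophagic functions of WIPI family members and their relevance to β-propeller protein-associated neurodegeneration, which suits it to generating stable cell lines expressing FLAG-tagged WIPI1A.
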