Addgene plasmid #215509: pMRX-IP-hWIPI1A-3×FLAG
Purpose: Expresses FLAG tagged human WIPI1A.
Depositing lab: Noboru Mizushima. Depositing organization: The University of Tokyo. Publication: Comprehensive analysis of autophagic functions of WIPI family proteins and their implications for the pathogenesis of beta-propeller associated neurodegeneration. Shimizu T, Tamura N, Nishimura T, Saito C, Yamamoto H, Mizushima N. Hum Mol Genet. 2023 Aug 7;32(16):2623-2637. doi: 10.1093/hmg/ddad096. PubMed 37364041.
Backbone
  Vector backbone: pMRXIPU
  Backbone manufacturer: Dr.Shoji Yamaoka of Tokyo Medical and Dental University
  Backbone size w/o insert (bp): 6137
  Total vector size (bp): 7544
  Vector type: Mammalian Expression, Retroviral
  Selectable markers: Puromycin
Growth in bacteria
  Bacterial resistance: Ampicillin, 100 μg/mL
  Growth temperature: 37°C
  Growth strain: NEB Stable
  Copy number: High Copy
Gene/Insert
  Gene/Insert name: WD-repeat protein interacting with phosphoinositides 1A (alt name: WIPI1A)
  Species: H. sapiens (human)
  Insert size (bp): 1407
  GenBank ID: NM_001320772.2
  Entrez Gene: WIPI1 (a.k.a. ATG18, ATG18A, WIPI49)
  Tag / fusion protein: 3×FLAG (C terminal on insert)
  Cloning method: Gibson Cloning
  Sequencing primers: 5′ tctgccATCGATataAAGCTTaaaGGATCCATGgaggccgaggccgcg; 3′ gcctgaaccagagccGAATTCtgactgcttcgttttgccctt
Terms and licenses: Academic/Nonprofit Terms; Industry Terms: Not Available to Industry
How to cite: pMRX-IP-hWIPI1A-3×FLAG was a gift from Noboru Mizushima (Addgene plasmid # 215509 ; http://n2t.net/addgene:215509 ; RRID:Addgene_215509)
